>Addgene plasmid #112973 | gnu cDNA LD12084 | addgene full sequence | sequence record 217716 | Addgene NGS Result
TTGAGATCCTTTTTTTCTGCGCGTAATCTGCTGCTTGCAAACAAAAAAACCACCGCTACCAGCGGTGGTT
TGTTTGCCGGATCAAGAGCTACCAACTCTTTTTCCGAAGGTAACTGGCTTCAGCAGAGCGCAGATACCAA
ATACTGTTCTTCTAGTGTAGCCGTAGTTAGGCCACCACTTCAAGAACTCTGTAGCACCGCCTACATACCT
CGCTCTGCTAATCCTGTTACCAGTGGCTGCTGCCAGTGGCGATAAGTCGTGTCTTACCGGGTTGGACTCA
AGACGATAGTTACCGGATAAGGCGCAGCGGTCGGGCTGAACGGGGGGTTCGTGCACACAGCCCAGCTTGG
AGCGAACGACCTACACCGAACTGAGATACCTACAGCGTGAGCTATGAGAAAGCGCCACGCTTCCCGAAGG
GAGAAAGGCGGACAGGTATCCGGTAAGCGGCAGGGTCGGAACAGGAGAGCGCACGAGGGAGCTTCCAGGG
GGAAACGCCTGGTATCTTTATAGTCCTGTCGGGTTTCGCCACCTCTGACTTGAGCGTCGATTTTTGTGAT
GCTCGTCAGGGGGGCGGAGCCTATGGAAAAACGCCAGCAACGCGGCCTTTTTACGGTTCCTGGCCTTTTG
CTGGCCTTTTGCTCACATGTTCTTTCCTGCGTTATCCCCTGATTCTGTGGATAACCGTATTACCGCCTTT
GAGTGAGCTGATACCGCTCGCCGCAGCCGAACGACCGAGCGCAGCGAGTCAGTGAGCGAGGAAGCGGAAG
AGCGCCCAATACGCAAACCGCCTCTCCCCGCGCGTTGGCCGATTCATTAATGCAGCTGGCACGACAGGTT
TCCCGACTGGAAAGCGGGCAGTGAGCGCAACGCAATTAATGTGAGTTAGCTCACTCATTAGGCACCCCAG
GCTTTACACTTTATGCTTCCGGCTCGTATGTTGTGTGGAATTGTGAGCGGATAACAATTTCACACAGGAA
ACAGCTATGACCATGATTACGCCAAGCTCGAAATTAACCCTCACTAAAGGGAACAAAAGCTGGAGCTCCA
CCGCGGTGGCGGCCGCTCTAGAACTAGTGGATCCCCCGGGCTGCAGGAATTCGGCACGAGATTGCACGTT
TTTTTTTGTCGTCTTTTTTGTGCTCGTGGAAAATATTATTTGTAAAATTACCGAATGGAGCGCTACAATC
GCGTCTATAGAGATCCCGCATCCCCACTGACCCCACTCACTCCCCTCTCCACCGAAGCTTTTACATTCGA
AGATGTCACGCCCACTGGAGGCGTTGGCAGGAAGGGTACCGCGAGATACGGACTCTTTGGAATGCCGAAG
AACAATAATCTTACGGTTCCTAACAGTCGACCGGCATTGTCCGGGTTAAAACGACTATCGGAATCCACTT
TGCCCCGTCGATTTTCACAGAAATTTATGCGCACGCGTTCCGTATTTTCGCCCACAAGTCAAAGTACCCT
TATAAATGGGGAGACCAGGCTACTGGGAGAATCTGGAGATTCGAAACTACTGAGAACTAAGAGAGAAGAC
AGACCAAAGCCGGATATCCGACTGCAGCAGGAAACGCGGCTGAGGCAGGAGGAATCCAAGTTGAAAAGTG
CGCGAAAGATTAAAGTGGAGGACCCAAGAAGTCCCACTCCCAGTATCCATCATTCACGCTATAAGCCCTG
CTCCCCGGTGGAGCACCCCACTTTGAGTCCTCGGGTCAAATCCCTGCTCGATCGCACCGGAAACGCGCAT
CTCACAGAGCTGTTCACGCGCCAGGAGATCGACATCGAGGTGCTCATCCAAATGACCCTGGAGGACTTGG
CGGCACTGGGCGTTCGCGGCGCCCGGGAGATCCGATTGGCCATGAATATTATCCAACTGGCCAAGCAATT
CTTCTGATTTTATATCCTGTAGGATTTCTGCTAATTTTAAACTGTTTTATGTCATGTGGATTTGAATTTG
TATGTGAGATTTTAATAAATGTTTAATGTGGTCTTGAAAAAAAAAAAAAAAAAAAAAAAAAAAACTCGAG
GGGGGGCCCGGTACCCAATTCGCCCTATAGTGAGTCGTATTACAATTCACTGGCCGTCGTTTTACAACGT
CGTGACTGGGAAAACCCTGGCGTTACCCAACTTAATCGCCTTGCAGCACATCCCCCTTTCGCCAGCTGGC
GTAATAGCGAAGAGGCCCGCACCGATCGCCCTTCCCAACAGTTGCGCAGCCTGAATGGCGAATGGCAAAT
TGTAAGCGTTAATATTTTGTTAAAATTCGCGTTAAATTTTTGTTAAATCAGCTCATTTTTTAACCAATAG
GCCGAAATCGGCAAAATCCCTTATAAATCAAAAGAATAGACCGAGATAGGGT
[37 nt withheld, positions 2363-2399]
AAAGAACGTGGACTCCAACGTCAAAGG
[49 nt withheld, positions 2427-2475]
T
[91 nt withheld, positions 2477-2567]
G
[124 nt withheld, positions 2569-2692]
CAGGTGGCACTTTTCGGGGAAATGTGCGCGGAACCCCTATTTGTTTATTTTTCTAAATACATTCAAATAT
GTATCCGCTCATGAGACAATAACCCTGATAAATGCTTCAATAATATTGAAAAAGGAAGAGTATGAGTATT
CAACATTTCCGTGTCGCCCTTATTCCCTTTTTTGCGGCATTTTGCCTTCCTGTTTTTGCTCACCCAGAAA
CGCTGGTGAAAGTAAAAGATGCTGAAGATCAGTTGGGTGCACGAGTGGGTTACATCGAACTGGATCTCAA
CAGCGGTAAGATCCTTGAGAGTTTTCGCCCCGAAGAACGTTTTCCAATGATGAGCACTTTTAAAGTTCTG
CTATGTGGCGCGGTATTATCCCGTATTGACGCCGGGCAAGAGCAACTCGGTCGCCGCATACACTATTCTC
AGAATGACTTGGTTGAGTACTCACCAGTCACAGAAAAGCATCTTACGGATGGCATGACAGTAAGAGAATT
ATGCAGTGCTGCCATAACCATGAGTGATAACACTGCGGCCAACTTACTTCTGACAACGATCGGAGGACCG
AAGGAGCTAACCGCTTTTTTGCACAACATGGGGGATCATGTAACTCGCCTTGATCGTTGGGAACCGGAGC
TGAATGAAGCCATACCAAACGACGAGCGTGACACCACGATGCCTGTAGCAATGGCAACAACGTTGCGCAA
ACTATTAACTGGCGAACTACTTACTCTAGCTTCCCGGCAACAATTAATAGACTGGATGGAGGCGGATAAA
GTTGCAGGACCACTTCTGCGCTCGGCCCTTCCGGCTGGCTGGTTTATTGCTGATAAATCTGGAGCCGGTG
AGCGTGGGTCTCGCGGTATCATTGCAGCACTGGGGCCAGATGGTAAGCCCTCCCGTATCGTAGTTATCTA
CACGACGGGGAGTCAGGCAACTATGGATGAACGAAATAGACAGATCGCTGAGATAGGTGCCTCACTGATT
AAGCATTGGTAACTGTCAGACCAAGTTTACTCATATATACTTTAGATTGATTTAAAACTTCATTTTTAAT
TTAAAAGGATCTAGGTGAAGATCCTTTTTGATAATCTCATGACCAAAATCCCTTAACGTGAGTTTTCGTT
CCACTGAGCGTCAGACCCCGTAGAAAAGATCAAAGGATCTTC
Features (pLannotate 1.2.2; 13 found; start..end, strand, type, name):
      1..589     +  rep_origin     ori: high-copy-number ColE1/pMB1/pBR322/pUC origin of replication
    772..864     +  CDS            lacI (fragment): lac repressor; lacI; The lac repressor binds to the lac operator to inhibit transcription in E. coli. This inhibition can be relieved by adding lactose or isopropyl-β-D-thiogalactopyranoside (IPTG).
    877..898     +  protein_bind   CAP binding site: CAP binding activates transcription in the presence of cAMP. E. coli catabolite activator protein
    913..943     +  promoter       lac promoter: promoter for the E. coli lac operon
    951..967     +  protein_bind   lac operator: The lac repressor binds to the lac operator to inhibit transcription in E. coli. This inhibition can be relieved by adding lactose or isopropyl-β-D-thiogalactopyranoside (IPTG). lac repressor encoded by lacI
   1012..1030    +  promoter       T3 promoter: promoter for bacteriophage T3 RNA polymerase
   1043..1103    +  misc_feature   MCS (fragment): pBluescript multiple cloning site
   2025..2045    +  misc_feature   MCS (fragment): pBluescript multiple cloning site
   2054..2072    -  promoter       T7 promoter: promoter for bacteriophage T7 RNA polymerase
   2075..2232    +  CDS            lacZα (fragment): LacZα fragment of β-galactosidase; lacZ fragment
   2264..2692    -  rep_origin     f1 ori (sequence partly withheld): f1 bacteriophage origin of replication; arrow indicates direction of (+) strand synthesis
   2719..2823    +  promoter       AmpR promoter: bla
   2824..3684    +  CDS            AmpR: β-lactamase; bla; confers resistance to ampicillin, carbenicillin, and related antibiotics
