[The description below was written by a language model from this plasmid's Addgene catalogue record and pLannotate feature annotations shown in this document.]
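Description:
gnu cDNA LD12084 is a bacterial cloning plasmid carrying a cDNA clone of the Drosophila melanogaster gene gnu (giant nuclei, CG5272). GNU is described in the associated work as a partner of the PAN GU kinase and PLUTONIUM in a complex that regulates the early embryonic divisions. The plasmid is a source clone rather than a purpose-built expression construct, although the catalogue files it under bacterial expression. It is propagated in E. coli at high copy number from a ColE1/pUC-type origin and selected with ampicillin through the bla (AmpR) gene and its own promoter. An f1 phage origin is also present, which allows single-stranded DNA to be rescued with helper phage.

The catalogue names pOT2 as the backbone, but the features annotated on the 3,854 nt sequenced record look more like a pBluescript-type phagemid. These include ampicillin resistance, the f1 ori, a lac promoter/operator with CAP site, lacZα and lacI fragments, and two pieces of the pBluescript multiple cloning site. This discrepancy cannot be resolved from the record. The insert itself is not annotated. It presumably occupies the roughly 900 bp unannotated gap between the two MCS fragments, which interrupts lacZα. The cloning sites are recorded as unknown. Opposing T3 and T7 phage promoters flank this region, so either strand could be transcribed in vitro, for example to make mRNA or hybridisation probes, though the insert orientation is not stated. No epitope tags or fusion partners are annotated. The plasmid typically serves as a template for subcloning, PCR amplification or sequencing of the gnu coding region.
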