Addgene plasmid #112973: gnu cDNA LD12084
Purpose: Cloning vector carrying the gnu cDNA
Depositing lab: Terry Orr-Weaver. Depositing organization: Whitehead Institute for Biomedical Research. Publication: The Drosophila cell cycle kinase PAN GU forms an active complex with PLUTONIUM and GNU to regulate embryonic divisions. Lee LA, Van Hoewyk D, Orr-Weaver TL. Genes Dev. 2003 Dec 1;17(23):2979-91. doi: 10.1101/gad.1132603. PubMed 14665672.
Backbone
  Vector backbone: pOT2
  Vector type: Bacterial Expression
Growth in bacteria
  Bacterial resistance: Ampicillin, 100 μg/mL
  Growth temperature: 37°C
  Growth strain: DH5alpha
  Copy number: High Copy
Gene/Insert
  Gene/Insert name: gnu
  Species: D. melanogaster (fly)
  Entrez Gene: gnu (a.k.a. Dmel_CG5272, CG5272, Dmel\CG5272, GNU, Gnu)
  Cloning method: Restriction Enzyme; 5′ cloning site Unknown (unknown if destroyed); 3′ cloning site Unknown (unknown if destroyed)
Terms and licenses: Academic/Nonprofit Terms; Industry Terms: Not Available to Industry
How to cite: gnu cDNA LD12084 was a gift from Terry Orr-Weaver (Addgene plasmid # 112973 ; http://n2t.net/addgene:112973 ; RRID:Addgene_112973)
